Addgene plasmid #19354: pFA6a-KanMX6-Purg1-3FLAG
Depositing lab: Eishi Noguchi. Depositing organization: Drexel University. Publication: A vector system for genomic FLAG epitope-tagging in Schizosaccharomyces pombe. Noguchi C, Garabedian MV, Malik M, Noguchi E. Biotechnol J. 2008 Oct;3(9-10):1280-5. doi: 10.1002/biot.200800140. PubMed 18729046.
Backbone
  Vector backbone: pFA6a-KanMX6-P3nmt1-3FLAG
  Backbone size w/o insert (bp): 4200
  Vector type: Yeast Expression
  Selectable markers: Kanamycin
Growth in bacteria
  Bacterial resistance: Ampicillin, 100 μg/mL
  Growth temperature: 37°C
  Growth strain: DH5alpha
  Copy number: Unknown
Gene/Insert
  Gene/Insert name: urg1 promoter
  Species: S. pombe (fission yeast)
  Insert size (bp): 700
  Cloning method: Restriction Enzyme; 5′ cloning site BglII (unknown if destroyed); 3′ cloning site PacI (unknown if destroyed)
  Sequencing primers: 5′ n/a
Terms and licenses: Academic/Nonprofit Terms; Industry Terms: Not Available to Industry
How to cite: pFA6a-KanMX6-Purg1-3FLAG was a gift from Eishi Noguchi (Addgene plasmid # 19354 ; http://n2t.net/addgene:19354 ; RRID:Addgene_19354)
