[The description below was written by a language model from this plasmid's Addgene catalogue record and pLannotate feature annotations shown in this document.]
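Description:
pFA6a-KanMX6-Purg1-3FLAG is a pFA6a-series module plasmid for fission yeast (Schizosaccharomyces pombe), catalogued as a yeast expression vector. It belongs to a vector system built for genomic FLAG epitope tagging. It was derived from pFA6a-KanMX6-P3nmt1-3FLAG by placing an approximately 700 bp S. pombe urg1 promoter fragment between BglII and PacI sites, which presumably replaced the nmt1-type promoter of the parent. In E. coli the roughly 4.9 kb plasmid replicates from a high-copy ColE1/pUC-type origin and is selected with ampicillin through the bla gene. The annotated sequence shows no yeast replication origin, which fits its use as a template or integrating cassette rather than as an episome. Small bom, rop and lacI fragments and the flanking SP6 and T7 promoters are backbone remnants.

The functional module has three parts. The first is a kanMX marker on the reverse strand, which confers G418/kanamycin-class resistance in yeast. The second is the forward-oriented urg1 promoter, which gives rapid uracil-inducible transcription. Directly downstream of it lies the third part, FLAG-coding sequence annotated as a single FLAG fragment adjoining a 3xFLAG fragment, consistent with the triple FLAG tag in the name. An S. cerevisiae ADH1 terminator is annotated after the tag.

Modules with this marker–promoter–tag layout are typically amplified and targeted by homologous recombination to the 5′ end of a chromosomal gene. The gene then comes under urg1 promoter control and its product carries an N-terminal 3xFLAG tag for detection or immunoprecipitation. The record does not spell out this targeting strategy.
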