Features (pLannotate 1.2.2; 13 found; start..end, strand, type, name):
      1..19      -  promoter       SP6 promoter: promoter for bacteriophage SP6 RNA polymerase
     82..133     -  misc_feature   bom (fragment): basis of mobility region from pBR322
    235..270     -  CDS            rop (fragment): Rop protein, which maintains plasmids at low copy number; rop
    365..469     +  promoter       AmpR promoter: bla
    470..1330    +  CDS            AmpR: β-lactamase; bla; confers resistance to ampicillin, carbenicillin, and related antibiotics
   1501..2089    +  rep_origin     ori: high-copy-number ColE1/pMB1/pBR322/pUC origin of replication
   2272..2325    +  CDS            lacI (fragment): lac repressor; lacI; The lac repressor binds to the lac operator to inhibit transcription in E. coli. This inhibition can be relieved by adding lactose or isopropyl-β-D-thiogalactopyranoside (IPTG).
   2347..2365    +  promoter       T7 promoter: promoter for bacteriophage T7 RNA polymerase
   2470..3826    -  gene           kanMX: yeast selectable marker conferring kanamycin resistance (Wach et al., 1994)
   3872..4546    +  promoter       urg1 promoter: urg1 promoter from Schizosaccharomyces pombe, conferring rapid uracil-induced expression
   4583..4603    +  CDS            FLAG (fragment): FLAG® epitope tag, followed by an enterokinase cleavage site
   4604..4647    +  CDS            3xFLAG (fragment): three tandem FLAG® epitope tags
   4675..4862    +  terminator     ADH1 terminator: S. cerevisiae ADH1; transcription terminator for the S. cerevisiae alcohol dehydrogenase 1 (ADH1) gene
>Addgene plasmid #19354 | pFA6a-KanMX6-Purg1-3FLAG | depositor full sequence | sequence record 9009 | Author sequence
TCTATAGTGTCACCTAAATCGTATGTGTATGATACATAAGGTTATGTATTAATTGTAGCCGCGTTCTAAC
GACAATATGTCCATATGGTGCACTCTCAGTACAATCTGCTCTGATGCCGCATAGTTAAGCCAGCCCCGAC
ACCCGCCAACACCCGCTGACGCGCCCTGACGGGCTTGTCTGCTCCCGGCATCCGCTTACAGACAAGCTGT
GACCGTCTCCGGGAGCTGCATGTGTCAGAGGTTTTCACCGTCATCACCGAAACGCGCGAGACGAAAGGGC
CTCGTGATACGCCTATTTTTATAGGTTAATGTCATGATAATAATGGTTTCTTAGACGTCAGGTGGCACTT
TTCGGGGAAATGTGCGCGGAACCCCTATTTGTTTATTTTTCTAAATACATTCAAATATGTATCCGCTCAT
GAGACAATAACCCTGATAAATGCTTCAATAATATTGAAAAAGGAAGAGTATGAGTATTCAACATTTCCGT
GTCGCCCTTATTCCCTTTTTTGCGGCATTTTGCCTTCCTGTTTTTGCTCACCCAGAAACGCTGGTGAAAG
TAAAAGATGCTGAAGATCAGTTGGGTGCACGAGTGGGTTACATCGAACTGGATCTCAACAGCGGTAAGAT
CCTTGAGAGTTTTCGCCCCGAAGAACGTTTTCCAATGATGAGCACTTTTAAAGTTCTGCTATGTGGCGCG
GTATTATCCCGTATTGACGCCGGGCAAGAGCAACTCGGTCGCCGCATACACTATTCTCAGAATGACTTGG
TTGAGTACTCACCAGTCACAGAAAAGCATCTTACGGATGGCATGACAGTAAGAGAATTATGCAGTGCTGC
CATAACCATGAGTGATAACACTGCGGCCAACTTACTTCTGACAACGATCGGAGGACCGAAGGAGCTAACC
GCTTTTTTGCACAACATGGGGGATCATGTAACTCGCCTTGATCGTTGGGAACCGGAGCTGAATGAAGCCA
TACCAAACGACGAGCGTGACACCACGATGCCTGTAGCAATGGCAACAACGTTGCGCAAACTATTAACTGG
CGAACTACTTACTCTAGCTTCCCGGCAACAATTAATAGACTGGATGGAGGCGGATAAAGTTGCAGGACCA
CTTCTGCGCTCGGCCCTTCCGGCTGGCTGGTTTATTGCTGATAAATCTGGAGCCGGTGAGCGTGGGTCTC
GCGGTATCATTGCAGCACTGGGGCCAGATGGTAAGCCCTCCCGTATCGTAGTTATCTACACGACGGGGAG
TCAGGCAACTATGGATGAACGAAATAGACAGATCGCTGAGATAGGTGCCTCACTGATTAAGCATTGGTAA
CTGTCAGACCAAGTTTACTCATATATACTTTAGATTGATTTAAAACTTCATTTTTAATTTAAAAGGATCT
AGGTGAAGATCCTTTTTGATAATCTCATGACCAAAATCCCTTAACGTGAGTTTTCGTTCCACTGAGCGTC
AGACCCCGTAGAAAAGATCAAAGGATCTTCTTGAGATCCTTTTTTTCTGCGCGTAATCTGCTGCTTGCAA
ACAAAAAAACCACCGCTACCAGCGGTGGTTTGTTTGCCGGATCAAGAGCTACCAACTCTTTTTCCGAAGG
TAACTGGCTTCAGCAGAGCGCAGATACCAAATACTGTCCTTCTAGTGTAGCCGTAGTTAGGCCACCACTT
CAAGAACTCTGTAGCACCGCCTACATACCTCGCTCTGCTAATCCTGTTACCAGTGGCTGCTGCCAGTGGC
GATAAGTCGTGTCTTACCGGGTTGGACTCAAGACGATAGTTACCGGATAAGGCGCAGCGGTCGGGCTGAA
CGGGGGGTTCGTGCACACAGCCCAGCTTGGAGCGAACGACCTACACCGAACTGAGATACCTACAGCGTGA
GCATTGAGAAAGCGCCACGCTTCCCGAAGGGAGAAAGGCGGACAGGTATCCGGTAAGCGGCAGGGTCGGA
ACAGGAGAGCGCACGAGGGAGCTTCCAGGGGGAAACGCCTGGTATCTTTATAGTCCTGTCGGGTTTCGCC
ACCTCTGACTTGAGCGTCGATTTTTGTGATGCTCGTCAGGGGGGCGGAGCCTATGGAAAAACGCCAGCAA
CGCGGCCTTTTTACGGTTCCTGGCCTTTTGCTGGCCTTTTGCTCACATGTTCTTTCCTGCGTTATCCCCT
GATTCTGTGGATAACCGTATTACCGCCTTTGAGTGAGCTGATACCGCTCGCCGCAGCCGAACGACCGAGC
GCAGCGAGTCAGTGAGCGAGGAAGCGGAAGAGCGCCCAATACGCAAACCGCCTCTCCCCGCGCGTTGGCC
GATTCATTAATGCAGGTTAACCTGGCTTATCGAAATTAATACGACTCACTATAGGGAGACCGGCAGATCC
GCGGCCGCATAGGCCACTAGTGGATCTGATATCATCGATGAATTCGAGCTCGTTTAAACTGGATGGCGGC
GTTAGTATCGAATCGACAGCAGTATAGCGACCAGCATTCACATACGATTGACGCATGATATTACTTTCTG
CGCACTTAACTTCGCATCTGGGCAGATGATGTCGAGGCGAAAAAAAATATAAATCACGCTAACATTTGAT
TAAAATAGAACAACTACAATATAAAAAAACTATACAAATGACAAGTTCTTGAAAACAAGAATCTTTTTAT
TGTCAGTACTGATTAGAAAAACTCATCGAGCATCAAATGAAACTGCAATTTATTCATATCAGGATTATCA
ATACCATATTTTTGAAAAAGCCGTTTCTGTAATGAAGGAGAAAACTCACCGAGGCAGTTCCATAGGATGG
CAAGATCCTGGTATCGGTCTGCGATTCCGACTCGTCCAACATCAATACAACCTATTAATTTCCCCTCGTC
AAAAATAAGGTTATCAAGTGAGAAATCACCATGAGTGACGACTGAATCCGGTGAGAATGGCAAAAGCTTA
TGCATTTCTTTCCAGACTTGTTCAACAGGCCAGCCATTACGCTCGTCATCAAAATCACTCGCATCAACCA
AACCGTTATTCATTCGTGATTGCGCCTGAGCGAGACGAAATACGCGATCGCTGTTAAAAGGACAATTACA
AACAGGAATCGAATGCAACCGGCGCAGGAACACTGCCAGCGCATCAACAATATTTTCACCTGAATCAGGA
TATTCTTCTAATACCTGGAATGCTGTTTTGCCGGGGATCGCAGTGGTGAGTAACCATGCATCATCAGGAG
TACGGATAAAATGCTTGATGGTCGGAAGAGGCATAAATTCCGTCAGCCAGTTTAGTCTGACCATCTCATC
TGTAACATCATTGGCAACGCTACCTTTGCCATGTTTCAGAAACAACTCTGGCGCATCGGGCTTCCCATAC
AATCGATAGATTGTCGCACCTGATTGCCCGACATTATCGCGAGCCCATTTATACCCATATAAATCAGCAT
CCATGTTGGAATTTAATCGCGGCCTCGAAACGTGAGTCTTTTCCTTACCCATGGTTGTTTATGTTCGGAT
GTGATGTGAGAACTGTATCCTAGCAAGATTTTAAAAGGAAGTATATGAAAGAAGAACCTCAGTGGCAAAT
CCTAACCTTTTATATTTCTCTACAGGGGCGCGGCGTGGGGACAATTCAACGCGTCTGTGAGGGGAGCGTT
TCCCTGCTCGCAGGTCTGCAGCGAGGAGCCGTAATTTTTGCTTCGCGCCGTGCGGCCATCAAAATGTATG
GATGCAAATGATTATACATGGGGATGTATGGGCTAAATGTACGGGCGACAGTCACATCATGCCCCTGAGC
TGCGCACGTCAAGACTGTCAAGGAGGGTATTCTGGGCCTCCATGTCGCTGGCCGGGTGACCCGGCGGGGA
CGAGGCAAGCTAAACAGATCTCGATTAGCGTGACACGGATTATTATTTTTATATCCTACGTAAAAAAGAA
TTTCGAACTAGAATGTGTGGCAAACGCCTTCACTACTGACTATTACGAATTGTATAAATACAAAGCCGTG
GAAATAGAAACCATCTTTTCGATCGTTCTTTGAATACTTGTAAGAATGATGTTCTATTCTTTTCCTGTAA
ATGGGAATATTTGCTTACTGACATCAACCAATTCCAATTGTTTACATTACAAAAAAATTTTTTTTCTTCT
AAACAATGACTTGCGTCGGCTATTGCCCGCGGTAGCGCCGCTCGAGAACATGCGTGCACGACCCTTCCCC
GCGACTTCGTAAGGTCTAAGAAGGCGCAACGATGTAAACAAGGTATTGTTTTCGGTTCGCTGACGAGGAA
GTGCCCGCGGCAAGTCCGCGTGGTATCTGGTATCATGCGAGCTAGCGCTTTCATTGATAGTATCTGGAAG
GCTATAAATAAGGGAGGAAATCCATACGGTTCAACATCAATTGCAAAGGTTTCATTCATTACTTTAGCTG
CCTTACTCAATTCACTTTGTTTAAAGGCTAATTTTGTGAAACGAATTTCTTTCTACCCATTGAACATTCG
TTTGTCATTTTTCTTGTTGTTTTACTTATCCGTTTTCTTCAATTACTAAATTAGAACTAATTCAATATGC
TTGCCACTGAACAAAGGTTAATTAATATGGACTACAAGGACGACGATGACAAGGATTACAAAGATGACGA
CGATAAGGACTATAAGGACGATGATGATAAATAGGGCGCGCCACTTCTAAATAAGCGAATTTCTTATGAT
TTATGATTTTTATTATTAAATAAGTTATAAAAAAAATAAGTGTATACAAATTTTAAAGTGACTCTTAGGT
TTTAAAACGAAAATTCTTATTCTTGAGTAACTCTTTCCTGTAGGTCAGGTTGCTTTCTCAGGTATAGTAT
GAGGTCGCTCTTATTGACCACACCTCTACCGGCAGATCCGCTAGGGATAACAGGGTAATATAGATCCGTC
GACCTGCAGCGTACGAAGCTTCAGCTGGCGGCCGCGT
