>Addgene plasmid #19354 | pFA6a-KanMX6-Purg1-3FLAG | addgene partial sequence | sequence record 25115 | SP6 5'-ATTTAGGTGACACTATAG-3'
CGAGCTCGTCGCTGCGGTCGACGGATCTATATTACCCTGTTATCCCTAGCGGATCTGCCGGTAGAGGTGT
GGTCAATAAGAGCGACCTCATACTATACCTGAGAAAGCAACCTGACCTACAGGAAAGAGTTACTCAAGAA
TAAGAATTTTCGTTTTAAAACCTAAGAGTCACTTTAAAATTTGTATACACTTATTTTTTTTATAACTTAT
TTAATAATAAAAATCATAAATCATAAGAAATTCGCTTATTTAGAAGTGGCGCGCCCTATTTATCATCATC
GTCCTTATAGTCCTTATCGTCGTCATCTTTGTAATCCTTGTCATCGTCGTCCTTGTAGTCCATATTAATT
AACCTTTGTTCAGTGGCAAGCATATTGAATTAGTTCTAATTTAGTAATTGAAGAAAACGGATAAGTAAAA
CAACAAGAAAAATGACAAACGAATGTTCAATGGGTAGAAAGAAATTCGTTTCACAAAATTAGCCTTTAAA
CAAAGTGAATTGAGTAAGGCAGCTAAAGTAATGAATGAAACCTTTGCAATTGATGTTGAACCGTATGGAT
TTCCTCCCTTATTTATAGCCTTCCAGATACTATCAATGAAAGCGCTAGCTCGCATGATACCAGATACCAC
GCGGACTTGCCGCGGGCACTTCCTCGTCAGCGAACCGAAAACAATACCTTGTTTACATCGTTGCGCCTTC
TTAGACCTTACGAAGTCGCGGGGAAGGGTCGTGCACGCTGTNNTCNCGNGNGGNGCTNCCGGGGGCAATA
GCCGTNGCCANGTCATTGTTTAGAAGAAAAAAATTTTTTGGTATGTAACATTGGATTGGTGAGCCGTAGC
